Addgene plasmid #18449: T4 Lysozyme R96D
Depositing lab: Brian Matthews. Depositing organization: University of Oregon.
Backbone
  Vector backbone: pHS1403
  Backbone size w/o insert (bp): 5000
  Vector type: Bacterial Expression
Growth in bacteria
  Bacterial resistance: Ampicillin, 100 μg/mL
  Growth temperature: 37°C
  Growth strain: DH5alpha
  Copy number: High Copy
Gene/Insert
  Gene/Insert name: T4 Lysozyme
  Species: Bacteriophage T4
  Insert size (bp): 600
  Mutation: R96D
  GenBank ID: NP_049736
  Entrez Gene: e (a.k.a. T4p123)
  Cloning method: Restriction Enzyme; 5′ cloning site BamHI (not destroyed); 3′ cloning site HindIII (not destroyed)
  Sequencing primers: 5′ na; 3′ GGCGTATCACGAGGCCC
Terms and licenses: Academic/Nonprofit Terms; Industry Terms: Not Available to Industry
Depositor comments: The BamHI site is 27 bp from the ATG and the HindIII site is 115 bp from the stop.
How to cite: T4 Lysozyme R96D was a gift from Brian Matthews (Addgene plasmid # 18449 ; http://n2t.net/addgene:18449 ; RRID:Addgene_18449)
