[The description below was written by a language model from this plasmid's Addgene catalogue record.]
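Description:
T4 Lysozyme R96D is a bacterial expression plasmid built on the pHS1403 backbone (about 5 kb without insert) and carrying the bacteriophage T4 lysozyme gene, the product of phage gene e, with a single amino-acid substitution replacing arginine 96 with aspartate. The roughly 600 bp insert sits between BamHI and HindIII sites, both of which were preserved during cloning. According to the depositor's notes, the BamHI site lies 27 bp from the start codon and the HindIII site 115 bp from the stop codon, so the fragment includes short flanking untranslated stretches on either side of the coding region and can be excised or swapped as a cassette. The plasmid is maintained at high copy number in standard E. coli cloning strains and is selected with ampicillin.

The record does not state which promoter drives expression in pHS1403, what origin of replication the backbone carries, or whether any affinity tag is fused to the protein, and no feature table is available to fill in these details. No tags or fusion partners are listed, which suggests the protein is produced in an otherwise native form, but this is not explicitly confirmed. T4 lysozyme is a small, well-characterised muramidase widely used as a model for studying how point mutations affect protein folding, stability and structure. A charge-reversing substitution such as R96D fits this kind of work, with the plasmid serving to produce the mutant protein in bacteria for biophysical or crystallographic comparison with the wild-type enzyme, although the record itself does not describe a specific intended use.
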