>Addgene plasmid #18449 | T4 Lysozyme R96D | addgene partial sequence | sequence record 24235 | 3primeUP
TANGAAAAGCCCGCTCATTAGGCGGGCTCAGATCTGCTCATGNTTTGACAGCTTATCATCGATAAGCTTC
GGCAATAAATTCTTGATATGTTTTCATATGTTTCCTTTAAATATTTTAATTAGTAATTGTCTATTCAAGT
AATTGTGAATATACTATCACAATTCCAAGAGAAAGTAAACAGCTTTATAGATTTTTATACGCGTCCCAAG
TGCCAGTTCTAAACGTTGTAATGACTCGTTTTGCGCGATTAGGTGTTTGATTATACCATCTACTTTTAGC
TAAGTTAACTGCTGCTTCATCCCAGCGTTTTTGTTGAAGCATACGTAAAGAGTTAGTAAATCCTGCCACA
CCGGTTTCTCCCATTTGGAAAACCATATTAATCAATGCACAGTCACGAACCGCATCAAGAGAATCATAAA
CCGGTTTTAATTTAGCATTTCTCAGAATTCCGCGAACAGCAGCATCAACATCCTGATTAAAGAGTTTTTC
AGCCTCATCTTTTGTAATTACACCATTGCAATTACGCCCAATAGCTTTATCTAATTCAGATTTAGCAGCA
TTAAGTGATGGACTTTTTGTAAGCAAATGACCGATGCCAATAGTGTAATAGCCTTCTGTGTCTTTATAGA
TTTTAAGTCTAAGACCTTCATCTATACGTAACATTTCAAATATATTCATAATACCTCCTAAGCATCGATG
GATCCTGTTTCCTGTGTGAAATTGTTATCCGCTCACAATTCCACACATTATACGAGCCGATGATTAATTG
TCAACAGGGGGATGGGGAGTAG
